Addgene plasmid #215306: pMVV100
Purpose: Expresses sfGFP under induction with the 3OC6-HSL Marionette Cassette (LuxR + PLuxB-sfGFP) with a BBR1 backbone.
Depositing lab: Brian Pfleger. Depositing organization: University of Wisconsin, Madison. Publication: Synthetic Biology Toolbox for Nitrogen-Fixing Soil Microbes. Venkataraman M, Ynigez-Gutierrez A, Infante V, MacIntyre A, Fernandes-Junior PI, Ane JM, Pfleger B. ACS Synth Biol. 2023 Dec 15;12(12):3623-3634. doi: 10.1021/acssynbio.3c00414. Epub 2023 Nov 21. PubMed 37988619.
Backbone
  Vector backbone: BBR1
  Backbone size w/o insert (bp): 4100
  Total vector size (bp): 4853
  Modifications to backbone: Constitutive LuxR expression
  Vector type: Bacterial Expression, Synthetic Biology
Growth in bacteria
  Bacterial resistance: Kanamycin, 50 μg/mL
  Growth temperature: 37°C
  Growth strain: DH5alpha
  Copy number: Low Copy
Gene/Insert
  Gene/Insert name: sfGFP
  Species: Synthetic
  Insert size (bp): 711
  Promoter: PLuxB
  Tag / fusion protein: None
  Cloning method: Gibson Cloning
  Sequencing primers: 5′ na
Resource information
  A portion of this plasmid was derived from a plasmid made by: Optimized induction cassettes were cloned from the Marionette sensor collection into broad host origin BBR1: https://www.addgene.org/kits/marionette-sensor-collection/ https://doi.org/10.1038/s41589-018-0168-3
Terms and licenses: Academic/Nonprofit Terms; Industry Terms: Not Available to Industry
How to cite: pMVV100 was a gift from Brian Pfleger (Addgene plasmid # 215306 ; http://n2t.net/addgene:215306 ; RRID:Addgene_215306)
