[The description below was written by a language model from this plasmid's Addgene catalogue record and pLannotate feature annotations shown in this document.]
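Description:
pMVV100 is a low-copy bacterial expression and synthetic-biology plasmid built on the broad-host-range pBBR1 replicon. It carries the pBBR1 oriV together with the pBBR1 Rep protein it requires, so it can replicate in diverse Gram-negative bacteria as well as in standard E. coli cloning strains. Selection is by kanamycin through an aph(3')-Ia (KanR) cassette. The catalogue lists a total size of about 4.85 kb, consistent with the sequenced record. Short annotated fragments of a tet promoter, TcR, RSF ori and a pBR322 bom region also appear between the payload and the replicon. These look like partial matches or backbone remnants rather than functional elements, and the record assigns them no role.

The payload is the 3OC6-HSL sensor taken from the Marionette collection of optimized induction cassettes. LuxR, the Aliivibrio fischeri transcriptional activator that binds the acyl-homoserine lactone autoinducer, is expressed constitutively; the feature table places a lacI promoter fragment directly upstream of its coding sequence. In the presence of 3OC6-HSL, LuxR activates the PLuxB promoter, which the catalogue gives as the driver of untagged superfolder GFP, although the promoter itself is not annotated in the feature table. A tobacco ringspot virus satellite hammerhead ribozyme lies just upstream of sfGFP. Elements of this kind typically serve as self-cleaving insulators that standardize the 5' end of the transcript.

The plasmid therefore acts as a fluorescent reporter of inducer-dependent expression. The associated publication describes a genetic toolbox for nitrogen-fixing soil microbes, which suggests use in characterizing this inducible system in such non-model hosts.
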