Features (pLannotate 1.2.2; 12 found; start..end, strand, type, name):
      1..50      +  misc_RNA       sTRSV HHRz: hammerhead ribozyme from the tobacco ringspot virus satellite RNA (Khvorova et al., 2003)
    100..813     +  CDS            Superfolder GFP: Superfolder GFP is a basic (constitutively fluorescent) green fluorescent protein published in 2005, derived from Aequorea victoria. It is reported to be a very rapidly-maturing weak dimer.
    890..963     +  promoter       lacI promoter (fragment): lacI
    964..1713    +  CDS            luxR: LUXR_ALIFS - Experimental evidence at protein level: Swiss-Prot protein existence level 1. Transcriptional activator of the bioluminescence operon. Binds to the OHHL autoinducer. From Aliivibrio fischeri (Vibrio fischeri).
   1818..1836    -  promoter       tet promoter (fragment): E. coli promoter for tetracycline efflux protein gene
   1846..1966    +  CDS            TcR (fragment): tetracycline efflux protein; tet; confers resistance to tetracycline
   1985..2007    -  rep_origin     RSF ori (fragment): Plasmids containing the RSF 1030 origin of replication can be propagated in E. coli cells that contain additional plasmids with compatible origins.
   2024..2050    +  misc_feature   bom (fragment): basis of mobility region from pBR322
   2149..2204    -  rep_origin     RSF ori (fragment): Plasmids containing the RSF 1030 origin of replication can be propagated in E. coli cells that contain additional plasmids with compatible origins.
   2292..2954    -  CDS            pBBR1 Rep: replication protein for the broad-host-range plasmid pBBR1 from Bordetella bronchiseptica
   2955..3726    -  rep_origin     pBBR1 oriV: replication origin of the broad-host-range plasmid pBBR1 from Bordetella bronchiseptica; requires the pBBR1 Rep protein for replication
   3815..4630    -  CDS            KanR: aminoglycoside phosphotransferase; aph(3')-Ia; confers resistance to kanamycin in bacteria or G418 (Geneticin®) in eukaryotes
>Addgene plasmid #215306 | pMVV100 | addgene full sequence | sequence record 442628 | Addgene NGS Result
CTGTCACCGGATGTGCTTTCCGGTCTGATGAGTCCGTGAGGACGAAACAGCCTCTACAAATAATTTTGTT
TAATACTAGAGAAAGAGGGGAAATACTAGATGAGCAAAGGAGAAGAACTTTTCACTGGAGTTGTCCCAAT
TCTTGTTGAATTAGATGGTGATGTTAATGGGCACAAATTTTCTGTCCGTGGAGAGGGTGAAGGTGATGCT
ACAAACGGAAAACTCACCCTTAAATTTATTTGCACTACTGGAAAACTACCTGTTCCGTGGCCAACACTTG
TCACTACTCTGACCTATGGTGTTCAATGCTTTTCCCGTTATCCGGATCACATGAAACGGCATGACTTTTT
CAAGAGTGCCATGCCCGAAGGTTATGTACAGGAACGCACTATATCTTTCAAAGATGACGGGACCTACAAG
ACGCGTGCTGAAGTCAAGTTTGAAGGTGATACCCTTGTTAATCGTATCGAGTTAAAGGGTATTGATTTTA
AAGAAGATGGAAACATTCTTGGACACAAACTTGAGTACAACTTTAACTCACACAATGTATACATCACGGC
AGACAAACAAAAGAATGGAATCAAAGCTAACTTCAAAATTCGCCACAACGTTGAAGATGGTTCCGTTCAA
CTAGCAGACCATTATCAACAAAATACTCCAATTGGCGATGGCCCTGTCCTTTTACCAGACAACCATTACC
TGTCGACACAATCTGTCCTTTCGAAAGATCCCAACGAAAAGCGTGACCACATGGTCCTTCTTGAGTTTGT
AACTGCTGCTGGGATTACACATGGCATGGATGAGCTCTACAAATAACTCGGTACCAAATTCCAGAAAAGA
GGCCTCCCGAAAGGGGGGCCTTTTTTCGTTTTGGTCCAATGGCGGCGCGCCATCGAATGGCGCAAAACCT
TTCGCGGTATGGCATGATAGCGCCCGGAAGAGAGTCAATTCAGGGTGGTGAATATGAAAAACATAAATGC
CGACGACACATACAGAATAATTAATAAAATTAAAGCTTGTAGAAGCAATAATGATATTAATCAATGCTTA
TCTGATATGACTAAAATGGTACATTGTGAATATTATTTACTCGCGATCATTTATCCTCATTCTATGGTTA
AATCTGATATTTCAATCCTAGATAATTACCCTAAAAAATGGAGGCAATATTATGATGACGCTAATTTAAT
AAAATATGATCCTATAGTAGATTATTCTAACTCCAATCATTCACCAATTAATTGGAATATATTTGAAAAC
AATGCTGTAAATAAAAAATCTCCAAATGTAATTAAAGAAGCGAAAACATCAGGTCTTATCACTGGGTTTA
GTTTCCCTATTCATACGGCTAACAATGGCTTCGGAATGCTTAGTTTTGCACATTCAGAAAAAGACAACTA
TATAGATAGTTTATTTTTACATGCGTGTATGAACATACCATTAATTGTTCCTTCTCTAGTTGATAATTAT
CGAAAAATAAATATAGCAAATAATAAATCAAACAACGATTTAACCAAAAGAGAAAAAGAATGTTTAGCGT
GGGCATGCGAAGGAAAAAGCTCTTGGGATATTTCAAAAATATTAGGTTGCAGTGAGCGTACTGTCACTTT
CCATTTAACCAATGCGCAAATGAAACTCAATACAACAAACCGCTGCCAAAGTATTTCTAAAGCAATTTTA
ACAGGAGCAATTGATTGCCCATACTTTAAAAATTGATAAGGATCCTAATTGGTAACGAATCAGACAATTG
ACGGCTCGAGGGAGTAGCATAGGGTTTGCAGAATCCCTGCTTCGTCCATTTGACAGGCACATTATGCATC
GATGATAAGCTGTCAAACATGAGCAGATCCTCTACGCCGGACGCATCGTGGCCGGCATCACCGGCGCCAC
AGGTGCGGTTGCTGGCGCCTATATCGCCGACATCACCGATGGGGAAGATCGGGCTCGCCACTTCGGGCTC
ATGAGCAAATATTTTATCTGAGGTGCTTCCTCGCTCACTGACTCGCTGCACGAGGCAGACCTCAGCGCTA
GCGGAGTGTATACTGGCTTACTATGTTGGCACTGATGAGGGTGTCAGTGAAGTGCTTCATGTGGCAGGAG
AAAAAAGGCTGCACCGGTGCGTCAGCAGAATATGTGATACAGGATATATTCCGCTTCCTCGCTCACTGAC
TCGCTACGCTCGGTCGTTCGACTGCGGCGAGCGGAAATGGCTTACGAACGGGGCGGAGATTTCCTGGAAG
ATGCCAGGAAGATACTTAACAGGGAAGTGAGAGGGCCGCGGCAAAGCCGTTCTACCGGCGCGGCAGCGTG
ACCCGTGTCGGCGGCTCCAACGGCTCGCCATCGTCCAGAAAACACGGCTCATCGGGCATCGGCAGGCGCT
GCTGCCCGCGCCGTTCCCATTCCTCCGTTTCGGTCAAGGCTGGCAGGTCTGGTTCCATGCCCGGAATGCC
GGGCTGGCTGGGCGGCTCCTCGCCGGGGCCGGTCGGTAGTTGCTGCTCGCCCGGATACAGGGTCGGGATG
CGGCGCAGGTCGCCATGCCCCAACAGCGATTCGTCCTGGTCGTCGTGATCAACCACCACGGCGGCACTGA
ACACCGACAGGCGCAACTGGTCGCGGGGCTGGCCCCACGCCACGCGGTCATTGACCACGTAGGCCGACAC
GGTGCCGGGGCCGTTGAGCTTCACGACGGAGATCCAGCGCTCGGCCACCAAGTCCTTGACTGCGTATTGG
ACCGTCCGCAAAGAACGTCCGATGAGCTTGGAAAGTGTCTTCTGGCTGACCACCACGGCGTTCCGGTGGC
CCATCTGCGCCACGAGGTGATGCAGCAGCATTGCCGCCGTGGGTTTCCTCGCAATAAGCCCGGCCCACGC
CTCATGCGCTTTGCGTTCCGTTTGCACCCAGTGACCGGGCTTGTTCTTGGCTTGAATGCCGATTTCTCTG
GACTGCGTGGCCATGCTTATCTCCATGCGGTAGGGGTGCCGCACGGTTGCGGCACCATGCGCAATCAGCT
GCAACTTTTCGGCAGCGCGACAACAATTATGCGTTGCGTAAAAGTGGCAGTCAATTACAGATTTTCTTTA
ACCTACGCAATGAGCTATTGCGGGGGGTGCCGCAATGAGCTGTTGCGTACCCCCCTTTTTTAAGTTGTTG
ATTTTTAAGTCTTTCGCATTTCGCCCTATATCTAGTTCTTTGGTGCCCAAAGAAGGGCACCCCTGCGGGG
TTCCCCCACGCCTTCGGCGCGGCTCCCCCTCCGGCAAAAAGTGGCCCCTCCGGGGCTTGTTGATCGACTG
CGCGGCCTTCGGCCTTGCCCAAGGTGGCGCTGCCCCCTTGGAACCCCCGCACTCGCCGCCGTGAGGCTCG
GGGGGCAGGCGGGCGGGCTTCGCCCTTCGACTGCCCCCACTCGCATAGGCTTGGGTCGTTCCAGGCGCGT
CAAGGCCAAGCCGCTGCGCGGTCGCTGCGCGAGCCTTGACCCGCCTTCCACTTGGTGTCCAACCGGCAAG
CGAAGCGCGCAGGCCGCAGGCCGGAGGCTTTTCCCCAGAGAAAATTAAAAAAATTGATGGGGCAAGGCCG
CAGGCCGCGCAGTTGGAGCCGGTGGGTATGTGGTCGAAGGCTGGGTAGCCGGTGGGCAATCCCTGTGGTC
AAGCTCGTGGGCAGGCGCAGCCTGTCCATCAGCTTGTCCAGCAGGGTTGTCCACGGGCCGAGCGAAGCGA
GCCAGCCGGTGGCCGCGAAGATCATCTTATTAAGGGGTCTGACGCTCAGTGGAACGAAAAATCAATCTAA
AGTATATATGAGTAAACTTGGTCTGACAGTTACCTTAGAAAAACTCATCGAGCATCAAATGAAACTGCAA
TTTATTCATATCAGGATTATCAATACCATATTTTTGAAAAAGCCGTTTCTGTAATGAAGGAGAAAACTCA
CCGAGGCAGTTCCATAGGATGGCAAGATCCTGGTATCGGTCTGCGATTCCGACTCGTCCAACATCAATAC
AACCTATTAATTTCCCCTCGTCAAAAATAAGGTTATCAAGTGAGAAATCACCATGAGTGACGACTGAATC
CGGTGAGAATGGCAAAAGCTTATGCATTTCTTTCCAGACTTGTTCAACAGGCCAGCCATTACGCTCGTCA
TCAAAATCACTCGCATCAACCAAACCGTTATTCATTCGTGATTGCGCCTGAGCGAGACGAAATACGCGAT
CGCTGTTAAAAGGACAATTACAAACAGGAATCGAATGCAACCGGCGCAGGAACACTGCCAGCGCATCAAC
AATATTTTCACCTGAATCAGGATATTCTTCTAATACCTGGAATGCTGTTTTCCCGGGGATCGCAGTGGTG
AGTAACCATGCATCATCAGGAGTACGGATAAAATGCTTGATGGTCGGAAGAGGCATAAATTCCGTCAGCC
AGTTTAGTCTGACCATCTCATCTGTAACATCATTGGCAACGCTACCTTTGCCATGTTTCAGAAACAACTC
TGGCGCATCGGGCTTCCCATACAATCGATAGATTGTCGCACCTGATTGCCCGACATTATCGCGAGCCCAT
TTATACCCATATAAATCAGCATCCATGTTGGAATTTAATCGCGGCCTGGAGCAAGACGTTTCCCGTTGAA
TATGGCTCATAACACCCCTTGTATTACTGTTTATGTAAGCAGACAGTTTTATTGTTCATGATGATATATT
TTTATCTTGTGCAATGTACATCAGAGATTTTGAGACACAACCAATTATTGAAGGCCTCCCTAACGGGGGG
CCTTTTTTTGTTTCTGGTCTCCCGCTTAACGATCGTTGGCTGACCTGTAGGATCGTACAGGTTTACGCAA
GAAAATGGTTTGTTACAGTCGAATAAAAG
